>Addgene plasmid #149654 | pBbdCas9S_P0526-sgRNAmreB | depositor full sequence | sequence record 292385 | pBbdCas9S_P0526-sgRNAmreB sequence 11055 bps
CCTGCACTAGATCCCCGGCAAGTTCATCCTTAGGGTTTCCATATCTCTTAAAAAGTCAATTTCTGCTTGA
TTAATTTCTTGTGGATTATTGTTTTTGCGGTTTTTCATTTTTTATCTCCTTGAGTATTGAATTTTTTCTT
ATATATAAATATATAGCAAAAACTATTTTTGCCAACTTTTTTACAAAAAATTTTTTATTAAAACACTTAG
GGCTTTGCTAAATTCTCTTTTAAAAGAACTTAGTAAAGCCCTATGGATTTAAGAACTGATTATACTTACG
TAGTAAAAATACTACAGATATTAATAGTATAGACCATATCAAAATCATAATCAATTTATATTTATCTAAA
ATTGTAGTCCATACAAAATACAAAAAAATTAGGTTTTTCTAAATTCTATTTTAAAAGAACTTAGTAACAC
CTAATCTCTAAATTACTTACAAAATTCTAAAATTAGATTTTTAGTTCTTCATATTTCTTTAAAAGTTTTT
TAAGAAAATCTTTTTGATTTTCAAAAATTTCATGCATCATAAAACTAGTAAATTTGGATTTTTTTTTGTA
AAAATCATAACTTTCTTGGGTTTTAAGTTGAAATCTTAATGGTTTTATTGGATTTTGCCTAGATTTTTTT
AACGCCGGACTTTCTTTATCTTTTATAAAATTATAAGAATTTTTAATACCATTTTCTATTAAATAATCTT
CTTTTATAAGCCCCTCTTGCAGTGCAGTTGCTAATCTTAAATACTTATACGCTTGAGTTTTTGCTACATC
AAAGTCTTTTATAAAATCAAGAAAAGTTTTATAACCATCAAATTTATAATATTGATTATCTTTTATTTCT
TTTAAAATTTTAATATTTTCCACCCTGTGGAATATTTCTTTTTTGAAATTGTCATTTAACTTTTCCTTTA
GTGTCTTGTAATAAGAAATTTTACTTTCATTAATCATTAAATTTTGTTCAACATAAGTATCTATCTTTTT
TGTTAAAACTTTAACAACACGTTTTTTTTCCATAAAAATTTTCCTTTATTTTTGCAACATTTTCCTTAAT
TGATATAATTGTTACTATTTTAGATTTTTTAATATCCACTTAAGAATTAATCCCTCACTAGAATATTTTT
TATTATAGAATTCATATACATGTTTTTCTAAATCTATAAATTTATCAACAATTGCTTTATTATAGGGTGT
ATCTATCTTTTCTTTTCTTAATAATCGTCTCATATTCTTTAAATAACAACAAACACTGCCGGTTTTAAAC
CTAAATTCTATGTAATATATTTTTGAAAAAGTATATACATTTTCAACCCCGTTTATTTCATACTTTACAA
AAACATTATTTATTGGTTTTCTATAACCATAGTAAATGCCTAAAAATTTGTCCCCGTCTTTCATAGGATA
TAGATAAAGTTTTTGAATCTCTGATTTATCTAATAATTTTTCAAAAAAAATTATACACCGCTTTTGTTTG
TTACTAACTACTCTATGCAATGCCTTTAATATTTTTGTGTGATATATATTTTTATCACCTTTTTTTTCTT
TCAGCAGGAAGATACTTTCTTTTGGAAATTTAATTTTTTGTTCATTTATTCTTGCAGCCTTAAGTCCGAT
TTTCATATTTAATCCTTATATAGCCTTTCTATTTAATTCTTTTAAACTCAATAAACTTTTTTGGTTTTTC
ATTAGTTCTAATAATTCGCAATAATATGTGCAAAACACTTTATTGTATTCTATTTTCTTTTGGTTATTCA
AATATTCTTTTATAATTGGCTTTAGAAGTTCAATATTTACTTCTTTTTTTAGTTGTTCAATAAGGATATT
GAAAATGTTTGTTTTTAAATCTTGATAATTTTGTTGAGAATTTTCTTTTTTTCTTTCAATTGACTTCTCT
AATTTACGCTTTATATTGTTTAAATCGCTATATTTATGACTTTCAATAATAAAATGAGGCTTAAATTTGT
AATTTTCGTATATTTTTTGGAAACTTGTTTCTAATTGTTTAGAATTATATTCATTTTTTTCAAATTCTTT
TTGAGTGTTGCATAGAATTTCCTTTAATTTTTCTTGTTTTTCTTTCATACAAGATTTAGTAAAATGTATA
TTTTTATTTTTTAGTAATTTAATTTCTATTATTTTTATGATTTTAAGTATTTTGATTATATTATCTTTAT
CAATATTTAAATTGAATAAAATTGTAAGAAAAATTGAAAGAATTTTTTTACATAAAAAGTTACATTTATT
GAAGTAATTTCTTACTTGATACTTTTCTATTTCATTAATCTTTCTTTCTTCTTTTATATTATTTTTATTA
TTTAAACACTCCTTTAAATCTACACTCCCATTTTTAGTAAATCTATCTTTAAGGCCCCTTGAAACTCTAT
TTTGAAATCTTAAATCTTTTTTTTCTTGAAAGTATTTATAGATTTTTTGGTAACATTCTTTTTTTGAAAA
ATTAAGTTGATAGTATATTTCGGTCCCCAAATTTACCCCTAAGTGTTTGTGATAATTAGTTGTGACTTTA
AATTCTTTTTCTAATTTGTAAAGGTAATTTTGCAGTGTTTTTAGTTTAACGGGTGTTTGACTATTTCTTT
TAAGGTTTTCATTAAAGTAATAGAGTATGTTTTTTTGTGTGTATTTCTTATATGTTTTATTTATGTACGC
TAGTGTTGAGATAAGAACTACTAATTTATACTGTAATTTATTGTAGCAAGTTGTGGTTTTACTGGTTTTG
TTTATATTAGATAAGTTTTCCATTTATAGCTCCTTGAATACCGGATTTTTTATCTATAAAGTATATATAT
CACAATTTTGATTTAAAAGTAAATTCTTTTTTTAAAAATACAAAAATTTTTTATAAATTATATAGACCAT
GATATTGTATTAATACTAATTGATTTTAATTTAAGGTTGAACTAAAATAAACATAGTTTTGTAGAAAATA
ATTTTTCATTATTTTGCTACTTGATATTGGATCGTAAAAATATTAGGGCTTTACAAAGTTCTTTTAAAAG
AGAATTTAGTAAAGCCCTAAGTCTTTTAATAAAAAATTTTTTGTAAAAAAGTTGGCAAAAATAGTTTTTG
CTATATATTTATATATAAGAAAAAATTCAATACTCAAGGAGATAAAAAATGGAAAACTTAAACAATAATC
CACAAAAAATTAATCAAATAAATAAGCAAACTAATTTTATTGGTTTTGAAAATTTTATAGAACTTGATAA
TCAAGTTAATCAAACTAAAGAAAAAAGTAAATTAAGTAAGATAGGTAAGAAATTACCCGGAATAAGCAGT
CAAGTCTAGTCTAGTGCGGCCGGAAACAGCTATGACATGATTACGAATTCGAGCTCCTTGTTTTCAATGA
TAGGTTTTTTAGGTAGAGACTTGTAAGGGTTTGTTCCTGGAATATAATTTTTAGGAATTTTCATATATTT
TACTCCTATTTAACTAGCTAACCTATAATTCTATTATTTTTTTTGTTTTTATGCAATCAATATTGATATT
TTGATTTTTTATGATTAGAATCATCATGATATCTATTGCAACAACAGAGTTTTAGAGCTAGAAATAGCAA
GTTAAAATAAGGCTAGTCCGTTATCAACTTGAAAAAGTGGCACCGAGTCGGTGCTTTTTTTGGCGCGCCA
AATAATGCCCGTGTCCCTGTTGAATAGGGACACGGTTTTTTAACAATTTTTTTATTCCTAGGCCTTAGTG
GCCGGTACCCGGGGATCCTTATTACTGGCCGCTTTCTAGCCTGGATACTTGTCTGGCTAGTTGCATTAGA
GAGTCAGCTAGAGCCCTAGGGCTAGCTGTTTGTGTATTCGGAGCCAGTGTAGTTTTTCTTTTTACTAACG
ATACGGGTAATAATTGATTGCCTTTTACAGCCTGACCTTGAGACAATTGCAAAAGTCTGTCCACAGAGGT
TTGACCTAATAATCTAAAATCTTGTTTGATAGTAGTAAGTGGAGGTATGTAGCAACTAGAATCTTCTGTA
TCATCATAACCCACAACTGAAATATCAGCCCCAACTCTAAGTCCACTTTCAGTAATAGCTCGCATAGCTC
CTAAAGCCATTTGATCATTAGCAACTAACATAGCAGTAGGGACAATGCCTTCATTTAACATTTGCATTGT
TTGCTGAAATCCTGACATAGCAGACCAATCTCCTTCTCTTTCTGCTATTGGTTGTATTTGATTTCTTGTT
AAATACTTGTGCCATCCTGCTAATCTCAATCTGGCACTTACTGAACTTAAGGGACCTGCAAGTAGTGCAA
TTTGTTGATGGCCTAATGCAACAAGGTGTTCAACTCCTAACCTTGTTCCATCTTCGTGAGAAAAAATTAT
AGAGTTTATTGGGGTTTGGTCCGACACATCCAAAAACAATGCTGGAACATTAGTACATGCTGCTTCAACT
GCAATCGCATCTTGGTCATCAAGAGGATAATTAATTATAAGTCCACTAACACGTTGAGCTAATAAATTAT
GTACTGCTGCCTTACAAGCCTCTACACCTGATCTCTCAACCATTGATACAACAACGCTTGCACCAAGTTG
ATCAGCTCTCGATTTAATTGCGGCTACAATTTGACTAGGCGCATGTAATGCAAGTGATGATGTGGCAACT
CCAATTAAAAGTGATTGTTTCCCCGCAAGTTGCTGAGCAACGCGATTTGGTATATAATTCAACTCTGCCA
TAGCTGCTTCAACCTTCTCTCTTGTTTTTGCAGATACATGACTTGCTTGGTTCACAACTCTCGAAACCGT
TTGGTAGCTAACCCCGGCATATTCAGCAACATCATACAAAGTAACAGGTTTCATGGATCATTCCTCCATG
ATAAAATTTAAATTTCTGACTTTGGCAAATCCTTTTGCCTGTTAAAAAGAATAGCACAAAAATTAAAAAA
AAAGAAACGCAAATAGCAATAGCATTAAAAATAATTATTATTATTTATTTCTTTGATTAAAATCAAAAGC
CTTTAATGTATTTTCTTGATCTTTCATGCGCTTAACGGTAAAATCCAAGGTATTAAGTTCACCTTCCACT
TTTCTCTCTCTATCTTCTCTAGAAAATCATAAAAAATTTATTTGCTTTGTGAGCGGATAACAATTATAAT
AGATTCAATTGTGAGCGGATAACAATTTCACACAGAATTCATTAAAGAGGAGAAATTACATATGGATAAG
AAATACTCAATAGGCTTAGCTATCGGCACAAATAGCGTCGGATGGGCGGTGATCACTGATGAATATAAGG
TTCCGTCTAAAAAGTTCAAGGTTCTGGGAAATACAGACCGCCACAGTATCAAAAAAAATCTTATAGGGGC
TCTTTTATTTGACAGTGGAGAGACAGCGGAAGCGACTCGTCTCAAACGGACAGCTCGTAGAAGGTATACA
CGTCGGAAGAATCGTATTTGTTATCTACAGGAGATTTTTTCAAATGAGATGGCGAAAGTAGATGATAGTT
TCTTTCATCGACTTGAAGAGTCTTTTTTGGTGGAAGAAGACAAGAAGCATGAACGTCATCCTATTTTTGG
AAATATAGTAGATGAAGTTGCTTATCATGAGAAATATCCAACTATCTATCATCTGCGAAAAAAATTGGTA
GATTCTACTGATAAAGCGGATTTGCGCTTAATCTATTTGGCCTTAGCGCATATGATTAAGTTTCGTGGTC
ATTTTTTGATTGAGGGAGATTTAAATCCTGATAATAGTGATGTGGACAAACTATTTATCCAGTTGGTACA
AACCTACAATCAATTATTTGAAGAAAACCCTATTAACGCAAGTGGAGTAGATGCTAAAGCGATTCTTTCT
GCACGATTGAGTAAATCAAGACGATTAGAAAATCTCATTGCTCAGCTCCCCGGTGAGAAGAAAAATGGCT
TATTTGGGAATCTCATTGCTTTGTCATTGGGTTTGACCCCTAATTTTAAATCAAATTTTGATTTGGCAGA
AGATGCTAAATTACAGCTTTCAAAAGATACTTACGATGATGATTTAGATAATTTATTGGCGCAAATTGGA
GATCAATATGCTGATTTGTTTTTGGCAGCTAAGAATTTATCAGATGCTATTTTACTTTCAGATATCCTAA
GAGTAAATACTGAAATAACTAAGGCTCCCCTATCAGCTTCAATGATTAAACGCTACGATGAACATCATCA
AGACTTGACTCTTTTAAAAGCTTTAGTTCGACAACAACTTCCAGAAAAGTATAAAGAAATCTTTTTTGAT
CAATCAAAAAACGGATATGCAGGTTATATTGATGGGGGAGCTAGCCAAGAAGAATTTTATAAATTTATCA
AACCAATTTTAGAAAAAATGGATGGTACTGAGGAATTATTGGTGAAACTAAATCGTGAAGATTTGCTGCG
CAAGCAACGGACCTTTGACAACGGCTCTATTCCCCATCAAATTCACTTGGGTGAGCTGCATGCTATTTTG
AGAAGACAAGAAGACTTTTATCCATTTTTAAAAGACAATCGTGAGAAGATTGAAAAAATCTTGACTTTTC
GAATTCCTTATTATGTTGGTCCATTGGCGCGTGGCAATAGTCGTTTTGCATGGATGACTCGGAAGTCTGA
AGAAACAATTACCCCATGGAATTTTGAAGAAGTTGTCGATAAAGGTGCTTCAGCTCAATCATTTATTGAA
CGCATGACAAACTTTGATAAAAATCTTCCAAATGAAAAAGTACTACCAAAACATAGTTTGCTTTATGAGT
ATTTTACGGTTTATAACGAATTGACAAAGGTCAAATATGTTACTGAAGGAATGCGAAAACCAGCATTTCT
TTCAGGTGAACAGAAGAAAGCCATTGTTGATTTACTCTTCAAAACAAATCGAAAAGTAACCGTTAAGCAA
TTAAAAGAAGATTATTTCAAAAAAATAGAATGTTTTGATAGTGTTGAAATTTCAGGAGTTGAAGATAGAT
TTAATGCTTCATTAGGTACCTACCATGATTTGCTAAAAATTATTAAAGATAAAGATTTTTTGGATAATGA
AGAAAATGAAGATATCTTAGAGGATATTGTTTTAACATTGACCTTATTTGAAGATAGGGAGATGATTGAG
GAAAGACTTAAAACATATGCTCACCTCTTTGATGATAAGGTGATGAAACAGCTTAAACGTCGCCGTTATA
CTGGTTGGGGACGTTTGTCTCGAAAATTGATTAATGGTATTAGGGATAAGCAATCTGGCAAAACAATATT
AGATTTTTTGAAATCAGATGGTTTTGCCAATCGCAATTTTATGCAGCTGATCCATGATGATAGTTTGACA
TTTAAAGAAGACATTCAAAAAGCACAAGTGTCTGGACAAGGCGATAGTTTACATGAACATATTGCAAATT
TAGCTGGTAGCCCTGCTATTAAAAAAGGTATTTTACAGACTGTAAAAGTTGTTGATGAATTGGTCAAAGT
AATGGGGCGGCATAAGCCAGAAAATATCGTTATTGAAATGGCACGTGAAAATCAGACAACTCAAAAGGGC
CAGAAAAATTCGCGAGAGCGTATGAAACGAATCGAAGAAGGTATCAAAGAATTAGGAAGTCAGATTCTTA
AAGAGCATCCTGTTGAAAATACTCAATTGCAAAATGAAAAGCTCTATCTCTATTATCTCCAAAATGGAAG
AGACATGTATGTGGACCAAGAATTAGATATTAATCGTTTAAGTGATTATGATGTCGATGCCATTGTTCCA
CAAAGTTTCCTTAAAGACGATTCAATAGACAATAAGGTCTTAACGCGTTCTGATAAAAATCGTGGTAAAT
CGGATAACGTTCCAAGTGAAGAAGTAGTCAAAAAGATGAAAAACTATTGGAGACAACTTCTAAACGCCAA
GTTAATCACTCAACGTAAGTTTGATAATTTAACGAAAGCTGAACGTGGAGGTTTGAGTGAACTTGATAAA
GCTGGTTTTATCAAACGCCAATTGGTTGAAACTCGCCAAATCACTAAGCATGTGGCACAAATTTTGGATA
GTCGCATGAATACTAAATACGATGAAAATGATAAACTTATTCGAGAGGTTAAAGTGATTACCTTAAAATC
TAAATTAGTTTCTGACTTCCGAAAAGATTTCCAATTCTATAAAGTACGTGAGATTAACAATTACCATCAT
GCCCATGATGCGTATCTAAATGCCGTCGTTGGAACTGCTTTGATTAAGAAATATCCAAAACTTGAATCGG
AGTTTGTCTATGGTGATTATAAAGTTTATGATGTTCGTAAAATGATTGCTAAGTCTGAGCAAGAAATAGG
CAAAGCAACCGCAAAATATTTCTTTTACTCTAATATCATGAACTTCTTCAAAACAGAAATTACACTTGCA
AATGGAGAGATTCGCAAACGCCCTCTAATCGAAACTAATGGGGAAACTGGAGAAATTGTCTGGGATAAAG
GGCGAGATTTTGCCACAGTGCGCAAAGTATTGTCCATGCCCCAAGTCAATATTGTCAAGAAAACAGAAGT
ACAGACAGGCGGATTCTCCAAGGAGTCAATTTTACCAAAAAGAAATTCGGACAAGCTTATTGCTCGTAAA
AAAGACTGGGATCCAAAAAAATATGGTGGTTTTGATAGTCCAACGGTAGCTTATTCAGTCCTAGTGGTTG
CTAAGGTGGAAAAAGGGAAATCGAAGAAGTTAAAATCCGTTAAAGAGTTACTAGGGATCACAATTATGGA
AAGAAGTTCCTTTGAAAAAAATCCGATTGACTTTTTAGAAGCTAAAGGATATAAGGAAGTTAAAAAAGAC
TTAATCATTAAACTACCTAAATATAGTCTTTTTGAGTTAGAAAACGGTCGTAAACGGATGCTGGCTAGTG
CCGGAGAATTACAAAAAGGAAATGAGCTGGCTCTGCCAAGCAAATATGTGAATTTTTTATATTTAGCTAG
TCATTATGAAAAGTTGAAGGGTAGTCCAGAAGATAACGAACAAAAACAATTGTTTGTGGAGCAGCATAAG
CATTATTTAGATGAGATTATTGAGCAAATCAGTGAATTTTCTAAGCGTGTTATTTTAGCAGATGCCAATT
TAGATAAAGTTCTTAGTGCATATAACAAACATAGAGACAAACCAATACGTGAACAAGCAGAAAATATTAT
TCATTTATTTACGTTGACGAATCTTGGAGCTCCCGCTGCTTTTAAATATTTTGATACAACAATTGATCGT
AAACGATATACGTCTACAAAAGAAGTTTTAGATGCCACTCTTATCCATCAATCCATCACTGGTCTTTATG
AAACACGCATTGATTTGAGTCAGCTAGGAGGTGACACGCGTTTGGAGCAAGTGAAGTTCTGGAGGGATAA
AAATTAATAAAAGCTTGATCAGATCTCAGCTTTTTTTTGAAGTGCCTGGCAGTAAGTTGAAAAAATTTGA
AATAAACTTGGACTATGTTAATAAAAAAATACAAATTAACGAACAAAAAGATTTGAATTATTATATAATT
TAGTTAAAAGCAATTTTAAATGAGGGAGGTTTCCATATGAGGGAAGCGGTGATCGCCGAAGTATCGACTC
AACTATCAGAGGTAGTTGGCGTCATCGAGCGCCATCTCGAACCGACGTTGCTGGCCGTACATTTGTACGG
CTCCGCAGTGGATGGCGGCCTGAAGCCACACAGTGATATTGATTTGCTGGTTACGGTGACCGTAAGGCTT
GATGAAACAACGCGGCGAGCTTTGATCAACGACCTTTTGGAAACTTCGGCTTCCCCTGGAGAGAGCGAGA
TTCTCCGCGCTGTAGAAGTCACCATTGTTGTGCACGACGACATCATTCCGTGGCGTTATCCAGCTAAGCG
CGAACTGCAATTTGGAGAATGGCAGCGCAATGACATTCTTGCAGGTATCTTCGAGCCAGCCACGATCGAC
ATTGATCTGGCTATCTTGCTGACAAAAGCAAGAGAACATAGCGTTGCCTTGGTAGGTCCAGCGGCGGAGG
AACTCTTTGATCCGGTTCCTGAACAGGATCTATTTGAGGCGCTAAATGAAACCTTAACGCTATGGAACTC
GCCGCCCGACTGGGCTGGCGATGAGCGAAATGTAGTGCTTACGTTGTCCCGCATTTGGTACAGCGCAGTA
ACCGGCAAAATCGCGCCGAAGGATGTCGCTGCCGACTGGGCAATGGAGCGCCTGCCGGCCCAGTATCAGC
CCGTCATACTTGAAGCTAGACAGGCTTATCTTGGACAAGAAGAAGATCGCTTGGCCTCGCGCGCAGATCA
GTTGGAAGAATTTGTCCACTACGTGAAAGGCGAGATCACCAAGGTAGTCGGCAAATAATGACGTCGCCGG
AGCGGTCGAGTTCTGGACCGACCGGCTCGGGTTCTCATGACCAAAATCCCTTAACGTGAGTTTTCGTTCC
ACTGAGCGTCAGACCCCGTAGAAAAGATCAAAGGATCTTCTTGAGATCCTTTTTTTCTGCGCGTAATCTG
CTGCTTGCAAACAAAAAAACCACCGCTACCAGCGGTGGTTTGTTTGCCGGATCAAGAGCTACCAACTCTT
TTTCCGAAGGTAACTGGCTTCAGCAGAGCGCAGATACCAAATACTGTCCTTCTAGTGTAGCCGTAGTTAG
GCCACCACTTCAAGAACTCTGTAGCACCGCCTACATACCTCGCTCTGCTAATCCTGTTACCAGTGGCTGC
TGCCAGTGGCGATAAGTCGTGTCTTACCGGGTTGGACTCAAGACGATAGTTACCGGATAAGGCGCAGCGG
TCGGGCTGAACGGGGGGTTCGTGCACACAGCCCAGCTTGGAGCGAACGACCTACACCGAACTGAGATACC
TACAGCGTGAGCTATGAGAAAGCGCCACGCTTCCCGAAGGGAGAAAGGCGGACAGGTATCCGGTAAGCGG
CAGGGTCGGAACAGGAGAGCGCACGAGGGAGCTTCCAGGGGGAAACGCCTGGTATCTTTATAGTCCTGTC
GGGTTTCGCCACCTCTGACTTGAGCGTCGATTTTTGTGATGCTCGTCAGGGGGGCGGAGCCTATGGAAAA
ACGCCAGCAACGCGGCCTTTTTACGGTTCCTGGGCTTTTGCTGGCCTTTTGCTCACATGTTCTTT
Features (pLannotate 1.2.2; 10 found; start..end, strand, type, name):
   3549..3624    +  misc_RNA       gRNA scaffold: guide RNA scaffold for the Streptococcus pyogenes CRISPR/Cas9 system
   3735..4814    -  CDS            lacI: LACI_ECOLI - Experimental evidence at protein level: Swiss-Prot protein existence level 1. Repressor of the lactose operon. Binds allolactose as an inducer. From Escherichia coli (strain K12).
   4944..5048    -  CDS            fliD (fragment): FLID_BORBU - Protein inferred from homology: Swiss-Prot protein existence level 3. Required for the morphogenesis and for the elongation of the flagellar filament by facilitating polymerization of the flagellin monomers at the tip of growing filament. Forms a capping structure, which prevents flagellin subunits (transported through the central channel of the flagellum) from leaking out without polymerization at the distal end (By similarity). From Borrelia burgdorferi (strain ATCC 35210 / B31 / CIP 102532 / DSM 4680).
   5067..5111    +  promoter       T5 promoter: bacteriophage T5 promoter for E. coli RNA polymerase, with embedded lac operator
   5117..5137    +  protein_bind   lac operator (fragment): The lac repressor binds to the lac operator to inhibit transcription in E. coli. This inhibition can be relieved by adding lactose or isopropyl-β-D-thiogalactopyranoside (IPTG). lac repressor encoded by lacI
   5172..9275    +  CDS            dCas9: catalytically dead mutant of the Cas9 endonuclease from the Streptococcus pyogenes Type II CRISPR/Cas system RNA-guided DNA-binding protein that lacks endonuclease activity due to the D10A mutation in the RuvC catalytic domain and the H840A mutation in the HNH catalytic domain
   9325..9450    +  CDS            hslU (fragment): HSLU_BORBU - Protein inferred from homology: Swiss-Prot protein existence level 3. ATPase subunit of a proteasome-like degradation complex; this subunit has chaperone activity. The binding of ATP and its subsequent hydrolysis by HslU are essential for unfolding of protein substrates subsequently hydrolyzed by HslV. HslU recognizes the N-terminal part of its protein substrates and unfolds these before they are guided to HslV for hydrolysis. From Borrelia burgdorferi (strain ATCC 35210 / B31 / CIP 102532 / DSM 4680).
   9487..10278   +  CDS            SmR: aminoglycoside adenylyltransferase (Murphy, 1985); aadA; confers resistance to spectinomycin and streptomycin
  10280..10326   +  CDS            BleoR (fragment): antibiotic-binding protein; Sh ble from Streptoalloteichus hindustanus; confers resistance to bleomycin, phleomycin, and Zeocin™
  10401..10989   +  rep_origin     ori: high-copy-number ColE1/pMB1/pBR322/pUC origin of replication
