>Addgene plasmid #149654 | pBbdCas9S_P0526-sgRNAmreB | addgene full sequence | sequence record 307131 | Addgene NGS Result
ATATATTTATATATAAGAAAAAATTCAATACTCAAGGAGATAAAAAATGGAAAACTTAAACAATAATCCA
CAAAAAATTAATCAAATAAATAAGCAAACTAATTTTATTGGTTTTGAAAATTTTATAGAACTTGATAATC
AAGTTAATCAAACTAAAGAAAAAAGTAAATTAAGTAAGATAGGTAAGAAATTACCCGGAATAAGCAGTCA
AGTCTAGTGCGGCCGGAAACAGCTATGACATGATTACGAATTCGAGCTCCTTGTTTTCAATGATAGGTTT
TTTAGGTAGAGACTTGTAAGGGTTTGTTCCTGGAATATAATTTTTAGGAATTTTCATATATTTTACTCCT
ATTTAACTAGCTAACCTATAATTCTATTATTTTTTTTGTTTTTATGCAATCAATATTGATATTTTGATTT
TTTATGATTAGAATCATCATGATATCTATTGCAACAACAGAGTTTTAGAGCTAGAAATAGCAAGTTAAAA
TAAGGCTAGTCCGTTATCAACTTGAAAAAGTGGCACCGAGTCGGTGCTTTTTTTGGCGCGCCAAATAATG
CCCGTGTCCCTGTTGAATAGGGACACGGTTTTTTAACAATTTTTTTATTCCTAGGCCTTAGTGGCCGGTA
CCCGGGGATCCTTATTACTGGCCGCTTTCTAGCCTGGATACTTGTCTGGCTAGTTGCATTAGAGAGTCAG
CTAGAGCCCTAGGGCTAGCTGTTTGTGTATTCGGAGCCAGTGTAGTTTTTCTTTTTACTAACGATACGGG
TAATAATTGATTGCCTTTTACAGCCTGACCTTGAGACAATTGCAAAAGTCTGTCCACAGAGGTTTGACCT
AATAATCTAAAATCTTGTTTGATAGTAGTAAGTGGAGGTATGTAGCAACTAGAATCTTCTGTATCATCAT
AACCCACAACTGAAATATCAGCCCCAACTCTAAGTCCACTTTCAGTAATAGCTCGCATAGCTCCTAAAGC
CATTTGATCATTAGCAACTAACATAGCAGTAGGGACAATGCCTTCATTTAACATTTGCATTGTTTGCTGA
AATCCTGACATAGCAGACCAATCTCCTTCTCTTTCTGCTATTGGTTGTATTTGATTTCTTGTTAAATACT
TGTGCCATCCTGCTAATCTCAATCTGGCACTTACTGAACTTAAGGGACCTGCAAGTAGTGCAATTTGTTG
ATGGCCTAATGCAACAAGGTGTTCAACTCCTAACCTTGTTCCATCTTCGTGAGAAAAAATTATAGAGTTT
ATTGGGGTTTGGTCCGACACATCCAAAAACAATGCTGGAACATTAGTACATGCTGCTTCAACTGCAATCG
CATCTTGGTCATCAAGAGGATAATTAATTATAAGTCCACTAACACGTTGAGCTAATAAATTATGTACTGC
TGCCTTACAAGCCTCTACACCTGATCTCTCAACCATTGATACAACAACGCTTGCACCAAGTTGATCAGCT
CTCGATTTAATTGCGGCTACAATTTGACTAGGCGCATGTAATGCAAGTGATGATGTGGCAACTCCAATTA
AAAGTGATTGTTTCCCCGCAAGTTGCTGAGCAACGCGATTTGGTATATAATTCAACTCTGCCATAGCTGC
TTCAACCTTCTCTCTTGTTTTTGCAGATACATGACTTGCTTGGTTCACAACTCTCGAAACCGTTTGGTAG
CTAACCCCGGCATATTCAGCAACATCATACAAAGTAACAGGTTTCATGGATCATTCCTCCATGATAAAAT
TTAAATTTCTGACTTTGGCAAATCCTTTTGCCTGTTAAAAAGAATAGCACAAAAATTAAAAAAAAAGAAA
CGCAAATAGCAATAGCATTAAAAATAATTATTATTATTTATTTCTTTGATTAAAATCAAAAGCCTTTAAT
GTATTTTCTTGATCTTTCATGCGCTTAACGGTAAAATCCAAGGTATTAAGTTCACCTTCCACTTTTCTCT
CTCTATCTTCTCTAGAAAATCATAAAAAATTTATTTGCTTTGTGAGCGGATAACAATTATAATAGATTCA
ATTGTGAGCGGATAACAATTTCACACAGAATTCATTAAAGAGGAGAAATTACATATGGATAAGAAATACT
CAATAGGCTTAGCTATCGGCACAAATAGCGTCGGATGGGCGGTGATCACTGATGAATATAAGGTTCCGTC
TAAAAAGTTCAAGGTTCTGGGAAATACAGACCGCCACAGTATCAAAAAAAATCTTATAGGGGCTCTTTTA
TTTGACAGTGGAGAGACAGCGGAAGCGACTCGTCTCAAACGGACAGCTCGTAGAAGGTATACACGTCGGA
AGAATCGTATTTGTTATCTACAGGAGATTTTTTCAAATGAGATGGCGAAAGTAGATGATAGTTTCTTTCA
TCGACTTGAAGAGTCTTTTTTGGTGGAAGAAGACAAGAAGCATGAACGTCATCCTATTTTTGGAAATATA
GTAGATGAAGTTGCTTATCATGAGAAATATCCAACTATCTATCATCTGCGAAAAAAATTGGTAGATTCTA
CTGATAAAGCGGATTTGCGCTTAATCTATTTGGCCTTAGCGCATATGATTAAGTTTCGTGGTCATTTTTT
GATTGAGGGAGATTTAAATCCTGATAATAGTGATGTGGACAAACTATTTATCCAGTTGGTACAAACCTAC
AATCAATTATTTGAAGAAAACCCTATTAACGCAAGTGGAGTAGATGCTAAAGCGATTCTTTCTGCACGAT
TGAGTAAATCAAGACGATTAGAAAATCTCATTGCTCAGCTCCCCGGTGAGAAGAAAAATGGCTTATTTGG
GAATCTCATTGCTTTGTCATTGGGTTTGACCCCTAATTTTAAATCAAATTTTGATTTGGCAGAAGATGCT
AAATTACAGCTTTCAAAAGATACTTACGATGATGATTTAGATAATTTATTGGCGCAAATTGGAGATCAAT
ATGCTGATTTGTTTTTGGCAGCTAAGAATTTATCAGATGCTATTTTACTTTCAGATATCCTAAGAGTAAA
TACTGAAATAACTAAGGCTCCCCTATCAGCTTCAATGATTAAACGCTACGATGAACATCATCAAGACTTG
ACTCTTTTAAAAGCTTTAGTTCGACAACAACTTCCAGAAAAGTATAAAGAAATCTTTTTTGATCAATCAA
AAAACGGATATGCAGGTTATATTGATGGGGGAGCTAGCCAAGAAGAATTTTATAAATTTATCAAACCAAT
TTTAGAAAAAATGGATGGTACTGAGGAATTATTGGTGAAACTAAATCGTGAAGATTTGCTGCGCAAGCAA
CGGACCTTTGACAACGGCTCTATTCCCCATCAAATTCACTTGGGTGAGCTGCATGCTATTTTGAGAAGAC
AAGAAGACTTTTATCCATTTTTAAAAGACAATCGTGAGAAGATTGAAAAAATCTTGACTTTTCGAATTCC
TTATTATGTTGGTCCATTGGCGCGTGGCAATAGTCGTTTTGCATGGATGACTCGGAAGTCTGAAGAAACA
ATTACCCCATGGAATTTTGAAGAAGTTGTCGATAAAGGTGCTTCAGCTCAATCATTTATTGAACGCATGA
CAAACTTTGATAAAAATCTTCCAAATGAAAAAGTACTACCAAAACATAGTTTGCTTTATGAGTATTTTAC
GGTTTATAACGAATTGACAAAGGTCAAATATGTTACTGAAGGAATGCGAAAACCAGCATTTCTTTCAGGT
GAACAGAAGAAAGCCATTGTTGATTTACTCTTCAAAACAAATCGAAAAGTAACCGTTAAGCAATTAAAAG
AAGATTATTTCAAAAAAATAGAATGTTTTGATAGTGTTGAAATTTCAGGAGTTGAAGATAGATTTAATGC
TTCATTAGGTACCTACCATGATTTGCTAAAAATTATTAAAGATAAAGATTTTTTGGATAATGAAGAAAAT
GAAGATATCTTAGAGGATATTGTTTTAACATTGACCTTATTTGAAGATAGGGAGATGATTGAGGAAAGAC
TTAAAACATATGCTCACCTCTTTGATGATAAGGTGATGAAACAGCTTAAACGTCGCCGTTATACTGGTTG
GGGACGTTTGTCTCGAAAATTGATTAATGGTATTAGGGATAAGCAATCTGGCAAAACAATATTAGATTTT
TTGAAATCAGATGGTTTTGCCAATCGCAATTTTATGCAGCTGATCCATGATGATAGTTTGACATTTAAAG
AAGACATTCAAAAAGCACAAGTGTCTGGACAAGGCGATAGTTTACATGAACATATTGCAAATTTAGCTGG
TAGCCCTGCTATTAAAAAAGGTATTTTACAGACTGTAAAAGTTGTTGATGAATTGGTCAAAGTAATGGGG
CGGCATAAGCCAGAAAATATCGTTATTGAAATGGCACGTGAAAATCAGACAACTCAAAAGGGCCAGAAAA
ATTCGCGAGAGCGTATGAAACGAATCGAAGAAGGTATCAAAGAATTAGGAAGTCAGATTCTTAAAGAGCA
TCCTGTTGAAAATACTCAATTGCAAAATGAAAAGCTCTATCTCTATTATCTCCAAAATGGAAGAGACATG
TATGTGGACCAAGAATTAGATATTAATCGTTTAAGTGATTATGATGTCGATGCCATTGTTCCACAAAGTT
TCCTTAAAGACGATTCAATAGACAATAAGGTCTTAACGCGTTCTGATAAAAATCGTGGTAAATCGGATAA
CGTTCCAAGTGAAGAAGTAGTCAAAAAGATGAAAAACTATTGGAGACAACTTCTAAACGCCAAGTTAATC
ACTCAACGTAAGTTTGATAATTTAACGAAAGCTGAACGTGGAGGTTTGAGTGAACTTGATAAAGCTGGTT
TTATCAAACGCCAATTGGTTGAAACTCGCCAAATCACTAAGCATGTGGCACAAATTTTGGATAGTCGCAT
GAATACTAAATACGATGAAAATGATAAACTTATTCGAGAGGTTAAAGTGATTACCTTAAAATCTAAATTA
GTTTCTGACTTCCGAAAAGATTTCCAATTCTATAAAGTACGTGAGATTAACAATTACCATCATGCCCATG
ATGCGTATCTAAATGCCGTCGTTGGAACTGCTTTGATTAAGAAATATCCAAAACTTGAATCGGAGTTTGT
CTATGGTGATTATAAAGTTTATGATGTTCGTAAAATGATTGCTAAGTCTGAGCAAGAAATAGGCAAAGCA
ACCGCAAAATATTTCTTTTACTCTAATATCATGAACTTCTTCAAAACAGAAATTACACTTGCAAATGGAG
AGATTCGCAAACGCCCTCTAATCGAAACTAATGGGGAAACTGGAGAAATTGTCTGGGATAAAGGGCGAGA
TTTTGCCACAGTGCGCAAAGTATTGTCCATGCCCCAAGTCAATATTGTCAAGAAAACAGAAGTCCAGACA
GGCGGATTCTCCAAGGAGTCAATTTTACCAAAAAGAAATTCGGACAAGCTTATTGCTCGTAAAAAAGACT
GGGATCCAAAAAAATATGGTGGTTTTGATAGTCCAACGGTAGCTTATTCAGTCCTAGTGGTTGCTAAGGT
GGAAAAAGGGAAATCGAAGAAGTTAAAATCCGTTAAAGAGTTACTAGGGATCACAATTCTGGAAAGAAGT
TCCTTTGAAAAAAATCCGATTGACTTTTTAGAAGCTAAAGGATATAAGGAAGTTAAAAAAGACTTAATCA
TTAAACTACCTAAATATAGTCTTTTTGAGTTAGAAAACGGTCGTAAACGGATGCTGGCTAGTGCCGGAGA
ATTACAAAAAGGAAATGAGCTGGCTCTGCCAAGCAAATATGTGAATTTTTTATATTTAGCTAGTCATTAT
GAAAAGTTGAAGGGTAGTCCAGAAGATAACGAACAAAAACAATTGTTTGTGGAGCAGCATAAGCATTATT
TAGATGAGATTATTGAGCAAATCAGTGAATTTTCTAAGCGTGTTATTTTAGCAGATGCCAATTTAGATAA
AGTTCTTAGTGCATATAACAAACATAGAGACAAACCAATACGTGAACAAGCAGAAAATATTATTCATTTA
TTTACGTTGACGAATCTTGGAGCTCCCGCTGCTTTTAAATATTTTGATACAACAATTGATCGTAAACGAT
ATACGTCTACAAAAGAAGTTTTAGATGCCACTCTTATCCATCAATCCATCACTGGTCTTTATGAAACACG
CATTGATTTGAGTCAGCTAGGAGGTGACTAATAAAAGCTTGATCAGATCTCAGCTTTTTTTTGAAGTGCC
TGGCAGTAAGTTGAAAAAATTTGAAATAAACTTGGACTATGTTAATAAAAAAATACAAATTAACGAACAA
AAAGATTTGAATTATTATATAATTTAGTTAAAAGCAATTTTAAATGAGGGAGGTTTCCATATGAGGGAAG
CGGTGATCGCCGAAGTATCGACTCAACTATCAGAGGTAGTTGGCGTCATCGAGCGCCATCTCGAACCGAC
GTTGCTGGCCGTACATTTGTACGGCTCCGCAGTGGATGGCGGCCTGAAGCCACACAGTGATATTGATTTG
CTGGTTACGGTGACCGTAAGGCTTGATGAAACAACGCGGCGAGCTTTGATCAACGACCTTTTGGAAACTT
CGGCTTCCCCTGGAGAGAGCGAGATTCTCCGCGCTGTAGAAGTCACCATTGTTGTGCACGACGACATCAT
TCCGTGGCGTTATCCAGCTAAGCGCGAACTGCAATTTGGAGAATGGCAGCGCAATGACATTCTTGCAGGT
ATCTTCGAGCCAGCCACGATCGACATTGATCTGGCTATCTTGCTGACAAAAGCAAGAGAACATAGCGTTG
CCTTGGTAGGTCCAGCGGCGGAGGAACTCTTTGATCCGGTTCCTGAACAGGATCTATTTGAGGCGCTAAA
TGAAACCTTAACGCTATGGAACTCGCCGCCCGACTGGGCTGGCGATGAGCGAAATGTAGTGCTTACGTTG
TCCCGCATTTGGTACAGCGCAGTAACCGGCAAAATCGCGCCGAAGGATGTCGCTGCCGACTGGGCAATGG
AGCGCCTGCCGGCCCAGTATCAGCCCGTCATACTTGAAGCTAGACAGGCTTATCTTGGACAAGAAGAAGA
TCGCTTGGCCTCGCGCGCAGATCAGTTGGAAGAATTTGTCCACTACGTGAAAGGCGAGATCACCAAGGTA
GTCGGCAAATAATGACGTCGCCGGAGCGGTCGAGTTCTGGACCGACCGGCTCGGGTTCTCATGACCAAAA
TCCCTTAACGTGAGTTTTCGTTCCACTGAGCGTCAGACCCCGTAGAAAAGATCAAAGGATCTTCTTGAGA
TCCTTTTTTTCTGCGCGTAATCTGCTGCTTGCAAACAAAAAAACCACCGCTACCAGCGGTGGTTTGTTTG
CCGGATCAAGAGCTACCAACTCTTTTTCCGAAGGTAACTGGCTTCAGCAGAGCGCAGATACCAAATACTG
TTCTTCTAGTGTAGCCGTAGTTAGGCCACCACTTCAAGAACTCTGTAGCACCGCCTACATACCTCGCTCT
GCTAATCCTGTTACCAGTGGCTGCTGCCAGTGGCGATAAGTCGTGTCTTACCGGGTTGGACTCAAGACGA
TAGTTACCGGATAAGGCGCAGCGGTCGGGCTGAACGGGGGGTTCGTGCACACAGCCCAGCTTGGAGCGAA
CGACCTACACCGAACTGAGATACCTACAGCGTGAGCTATGAGAAAGCGCCACGCTTCCCGAAGGGAGAAA
GGCGGACAGGTATCCGGTAAGCGGCAGGGTCGGAACAGGAGAGCGCACGAGGGAGCTTCCAGGGGGAAAC
GCCTGGTATCTTTATAGTCCTGTCGGGTTTCGCCACCTCTGACTTGAGCGTCGATTTTTGTGATGCTCGT
CAGGGGGGCGGAGCCTATGGAAAAACGCCAGCAACGCGGCCTTTTTACGGTTCCTGGCCTTTTGCTGGCC
TTTTGCTCACATGTTCTTTCCTGCACTAGATCCCCGGCAAGTTCATCCTTAGGGTTTTCATATCTCTTAA
AAAGTCAATTTCTGCTTGATTAATTTCTTGTGGATTATTGTTTTTGCGGTTTTTCATTTTTTATCTCCTT
GAGTATTGAATTTTTTCTTATATATAAATATATAGCAAAAACTATTTTTGCCAACTTTTTTACAAAAAAT
TTTTTATTAAAACACTTAGGGCTTTGCTAAATTCTCTTTTAAAAGAACTTAGTAAAGCCCTATGGATTTA
AGAACTGATTATACTTACGTAGTAAAAATACTACAGATATTAATAGTATAGACCATATCAAAATCATAAT
CAATTTATATTTATCTAAAATTGTAGTCCATACAAAATACAAAAAAATTAGGTTTTTCTAAATTCTATTT
TAAAAGAACTTAGTAACACCTAATCTCTAAATTACTTACAAAATTCTAAAATTAGATTTTTAGTTCTTCA
TATTTCTTTAAAAGTTTTTTAAGAAAATCTTTTTGATTTTCAAAAATTTCATGCATCATAAAACTAGTAA
ATTTGGATTTTTTTTTGTAAAAATCATAACTTTCTTGGGTTTTAAGTTGAAATCTTAATGGTTTTATTGG
ATTTTGCCTAGATTTTTTTAACGCCGGACTTTCTTTATCTTTTATAAAATTATAAGAATTTTTAATACCA
TTTTCTATTAAATAATCTTCTTTTATAAGCCCCTCTTGCAGTGCAGTTGCTAATCTTAAATACTTATACG
CTTGAGTTTTTGCTACATCAAAGTCTTTTATAAAATCAAGAAAAGTTTTATAACCATCAAATTTATAATA
TTGATTATCTTTTATTTCTTTTAAAATTTTAATATTTTCCACCCTGTGGAATATTTCTTTTTTGAAATTG
TCATTTAACTTTTCCTTTAGTGTCTTGTAATAAGAAATTTTACTTTCATTAATCATTAAATTTTGTTCAA
CATAAGTATCTATCTTTTTTGTTAAAACTTTAACAACACGTTTTTTTTCCATAAAAATTTTCCTTTATTT
TTGCAACATTTTCCTTAATTGATATAATTGTTACTATTTTAGATTTTTTAATATCCACTTAAGAATTAAT
CCCTCACTAGAATATTTTTTATTATAGAATTCATATACATGTTTTTCTAAATCTATAAATTTATCAACAA
TTGCTTTATTATAGGGTGTATCTATCTTTTCTTTTCTTAATAATCGTCTCATATTCTTTAAATAACAACA
AACACTGCCGGTTTTAAACCTAAATTCTATGTAATATATTTTTGAAAAAGTATATACATTTTCAACCCCG
TTTATTTCATACTTTACAAAAACATTATTTATTGGTTTTCTATAACCATAGTAAATGCCTAAAAATTTGT
CCCCGTCTTTCATAGGATATAGATAAAGTTTTTGAATCTCTGATTTATCTAATAATTTTTCAAAAAAAAT
TATACACCGCTTTTGTTTGTTACTAACTACTCTATGCAATGCCTTTAATATTTTTGTGTGATATATATTT
TTATCACCTTTTTTTTCTTTCAGCAGGAAGATACTTTCTTTTGGAAATTTAATTTTTTGTTCATTTATTC
TTGCAGCCTTAAGTCCGATTTTCATATTTAATCCTTATATAGCCTTTCTATTTAATTCTTTTAAACTCAA
TAAACTTTTTTGGTTTTTCATTAGTTCTAATAATTCGCAATAATATGTGCAAAACACTTTATTGTATTCT
ATTTTCTTTTGGTTATTCAAATATTCTTTTATAATTGGCTTTAGAAGTTCAATATTTACTTCTTTTTTTA
GTTGTTCAATAAGGATATTGAAAATGTTTGTTTTTAAATCTTGATAATTTTGTTGAGAATTTTCTTTTTT
TCTTTCAATTGACTTCTCTAATTTACGCTTTATATTGTTTAAATCGCTATATTTATGACTTTCAATAATA
AAATGAGGCTTAAATTTGTAATTTTCGTATATTTTTTGGAAACTTGTTTCTAATTGTTTAGAATTATATT
CATTTTTTTCAAATTCTTTTTGAGTGTTGCATAGAATTTCCTTTAATTTTTCTTGTTTTTCTTTCATACA
AGATTTAGTAAAATGTATATTTTTATTTTTTAGTAATTTAATTTCTATTATTTTTATGATTTTAAGTATT
TTGATTATATTATCTTTATCAATATTTAAATTGAATAAAATTGTAAGAAAAATTGAAAGAATTTTTTTAC
ATAAAAAGTTACATTTATTGAAGTAATTTCTTACTTGATACTTTTCTATTTCATTAATCTTTCTTTCTTC
TTTTATATTATTTTTATTATTTAAACACTCCTTTAAATCTACACTCCCATTTTTAGTAAATCTATCTTTA
AGGCCCCTTGAAACTCTATTTTGAAATCTTAAATCTTTTTTTTCTTGAAAGTATTTATAGATTTTTTGGT
AACATTCTTTTTTTGAAAAATTAAGTTGATAGTATATTTCGGTCCCCAAATTTACCCCTAAGTGTTTGTG
ATAATTAGTTGTGACTTTAAATTCTTTTTCTAATTTGTAAAGGTAATTTTGCAGTGTTTTTAGTTTAACG
GGTGTTTGACTATTTCTTTTAAGGTTTTCATTAAAGTAATAGAGTATGTTTTTTTGTGTGTATTTCTTAT
ATGTTTTATTTATGTACGCTAGTGTTGAGATAAGGACTACTAATTTATACTGTAATTTATTGTAGCAAGT
TGTGGTTTTACTGGTTTTGTTTATATTAGATAAGTTTTCCATTTATAGCTCCTTGAATACCGGATTTTTT
ATCTATAAAGTATATATATCACAATTTTGATTTAAAAGTAAATTCTTTTTTTAAAAATACAAAAATTTTT
TATAAATTATATAGACCATGATATTGTATTAATACTAATTGATTTTAATTTAAGGTTGAACTAAAATAAA
CATAGTTTTGTAGAAAATAATTTTTCATTATTTTGCTACTTGATATTGGATCGTAAAAATATTAGGGCTT
TACAAAGTTCTTTTAAAAGAGAATTTAGTAAAGCCCTAAGTCTTTTAATAAAAAATTTTTTGTAAAAAAG
TTGGCAAAAATAGTTTTTGCT
Features (pLannotate 1.2.2; 10 found; start..end, strand, type, name):
    462..537     +  misc_RNA       gRNA scaffold: guide RNA scaffold for the Streptococcus pyogenes CRISPR/Cas9 system
    648..1727    -  CDS            lacI: LACI_ECOLI - Experimental evidence at protein level: Swiss-Prot protein existence level 1. Repressor of the lactose operon. Binds allolactose as an inducer. From Escherichia coli (strain K12).
   1857..1961    -  CDS            fliD (fragment): FLID_BORBU - Protein inferred from homology: Swiss-Prot protein existence level 3. Required for the morphogenesis and for the elongation of the flagellar filament by facilitating polymerization of the flagellin monomers at the tip of growing filament. Forms a capping structure, which prevents flagellin subunits (transported through the central channel of the flagellum) from leaking out without polymerization at the distal end (By similarity). From Borrelia burgdorferi (strain ATCC 35210 / B31 / CIP 102532 / DSM 4680).
   1980..2024    +  promoter       T5 promoter: bacteriophage T5 promoter for E. coli RNA polymerase, with embedded lac operator
   2030..2050    +  protein_bind   lac operator (fragment): The lac repressor binds to the lac operator to inhibit transcription in E. coli. This inhibition can be relieved by adding lactose or isopropyl-β-D-thiogalactopyranoside (IPTG). lac repressor encoded by lacI
   2085..6189    +  CDS            dCas9 (fragment): catalytically dead mutant of the Cas9 endonuclease from the Streptococcus pyogenes Type II CRISPR/Cas system RNA-guided DNA-binding protein that lacks endonuclease activity due to the D10A mutation in the RuvC catalytic domain and the H840A mutation in the HNH catalytic domain
   6199..6324    +  CDS            hslU (fragment): HSLU_BORBU - Protein inferred from homology: Swiss-Prot protein existence level 3. ATPase subunit of a proteasome-like degradation complex; this subunit has chaperone activity. The binding of ATP and its subsequent hydrolysis by HslU are essential for unfolding of protein substrates subsequently hydrolyzed by HslV. HslU recognizes the N-terminal part of its protein substrates and unfolds these before they are guided to HslV for hydrolysis. From Borrelia burgdorferi (strain ATCC 35210 / B31 / CIP 102532 / DSM 4680).
   6361..7152    +  CDS            SmR: aminoglycoside adenylyltransferase (Murphy, 1985); aadA; confers resistance to spectinomycin and streptomycin
   7154..7200    +  CDS            BleoR (fragment): antibiotic-binding protein; Sh ble from Streptoalloteichus hindustanus; confers resistance to bleomycin, phleomycin, and Zeocin™
   7275..7863    +  rep_origin     ori: high-copy-number ColE1/pMB1/pBR322/pUC origin of replication
