[The description below was written by a language model from this plasmid's Addgene catalogue record and pLannotate feature annotations shown in this document.]
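Description:
pBbdCas9S_P0526-sgRNAmreB is an all-in-one CRISPR interference plasmid built on the pBbdCas9S backbone for knocking down the mreB gene of Borrelia burgdorferi. In E. coli it replicates from a high-copy ColE1/pUC-type origin and is selected with spectinomycin through an aadA (SmR) aminoglycoside adenylyltransferase gene. The short hslU fragment annotated just upstream of aadA probably reflects Borrelia-derived promoter sequence driving the marker, although the record does not say so. About 3 kb of the roughly 11 kb plasmid carries no annotation. Any elements that maintain the plasmid in B. burgdorferi would presumably lie there, but they are not identified in the feature tables.

The payload has three parts. Catalytically dead S. pyogenes Cas9 (D10A/H840A) sits downstream of a T5 promoter with lac operators, which corresponds to the catalogue's PpQE30, so its expression is repressed by LacI and inducible with IPTG. The lacI gene is encoded divergently on the opposite strand. The fliD fragment beside it is consistent with the flaB upstream region, so lacI is most likely the gene under the listed PflaB promoter. The third part is a single guide RNA, made of an mreB-targeting spacer fused to the S. pyogenes gRNA scaffold, which by the plasmid's name is expressed from the P0526 promoter. On induction, dCas9 is directed by the sgRNA to mreB and blocks its transcription without cutting the DNA, giving selective, titratable downregulation of the gene.

The depositor sequence and the repository's sequencing result differ slightly in length (11,055 versus 11,011 nt) and in their start coordinates, but they show the same features in the same order.
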