Addgene plasmid #149654: pBbdCas9S_P0526-sgRNAmreB
Purpose: all-in-one CRISPRi vector for targeting B. burgdorferi mreB
Depositing lab: Christine Jacobs-Wagner. Depositing organization: Yale University. Publication: A CRISPR interference platform for selective downregulation of gene expression in Borrelia burgdorferi. Takacs CN, Scott M, Chang Y, Kloos ZA, Irnov I, Rosa PA, Liu J, Jacobs-Wagner C. Appl Environ Microbiol. 2020 Nov 30. pii: AEM.02519-20. doi: 10.1128/AEM.02519-20. PubMed 33257311.
Backbone
  Vector backbone: pBbdCas9S
  Backbone manufacturer: CJW lab
  Vector type: Bacterial Expression, CRISPR
Growth in bacteria
  Bacterial resistance: Spectinomycin, 50 μg/mL
  Growth temperature: 30°C
  Growth strain: NEB 5-alpha F' Iq
  Copy number: High Copy
Gene/Insert
  Gene/Insert name: dCas9, lacI, sgRNAmreB
  gRNA/shRNA sequence: ATATCTATTGCAACAACAGA
  Species: Synthetic
  Promoter: PflaB, PpQE30, P0526
  Cloning method: Restriction Enzyme; 5′ cloning site Unknown (unknown if destroyed); 3′ cloning site Unknown (unknown if destroyed)
  Sequencing primers: 5′ Unknown
Terms and licenses: Academic/Nonprofit Terms; Industry Terms: Not Available to Industry
How to cite: pBbdCas9S_P0526-sgRNAmreB was a gift from Christine Jacobs-Wagner (Addgene plasmid # 149654 ; http://n2t.net/addgene:149654 ; RRID:Addgene_149654)
